>Addgene plasmid #41609 | pFA6a-TRP1-PGAL1-3HA | depositor full sequence | sequence record 55643 | pFA6a-TRP1-PGAL1-3HA sequence 4309 bps
TCTATAGTGTCACCTAAATCGTATGTGTATGATACATAAGGTTATGTATTAATTGTAGCCGCGTTCTAAC
GACAATATGTCCATATGGTGCACTCTCAGTACAATCTGCTCTGATGCCGCATAGTTAAGCCAGCCCCGAC
ACCCGCCAACACCCGCTGACGCGCCCTGACGGGCTTGTCTGCTCCCGGCATCCGCTTACAGACAAGCTGT
GACCGTCTCCGGGAGCTGCATGTGTCAGAGGTTTTCACCGTCATCACCGAAACGCGCGAGACGAAAGGGC
CTCGTGATACGCCTATTTTTATAGGTTAATGTCATGATAATAATGGTTTCTTAGACGTCAGGTGGCACTT
TTCGGGGAAATGTGCGCGGAACCCCTATTTGTTTATTTTTCTAAATACATTCAAATATGTATCCGCTCAT
GAGACAATAACCCTGATAAATGCTTCAATAATATTGAAAAAGGAAGAGTATGAGTATTCAACATTTCCGT
GTCGCCCTTATTCCCTTTTTTGCGGCATTTTGCCTTCCTGTTTTTGCTCACCCAGAAACGCTGGTGAAAG
TAAAAGATGCTGAAGATCAGTTGGGTGCACGAGTGGGTTACATCGAACTGGATCTCAACAGCGGTAAGAT
CCTTGAGAGTTTTCGCCCCGAAGAACGTTTTCCAATGATGAGCACTTTTAAAGTTCTGCTATGTGGCGCG
GTATTATCCCGTATTGACGCCGGGCAAGAGCAACTCGGTCGCCGCATACACTATTCTCAGAATGACTTGG
TTGAGTACTCACCAGTCACAGAAAAGCATCTTACGGATGGCATGACAGTAAGAGAATTATGCAGTGCTGC
CATAACCATGAGTGATAACACTGCGGCCAACTTACTTCTGACAACGATCGGAGGACCGAAGGAGCTAACC
GCTTTTTTGCACAACATGGGGGATCATGTAACTCGCCTTGATCGTTGGGAACCGGAGCTGAATGAAGCCA
TACCAAACGACGAGCGTGACACCACGATGCCTGTAGCAATGGCAACAACGTTGCGCAAACTATTAACTGG
CGAACTACTTACTCTAGCTTCCCGGCAACAATTAATAGACTGGATGGAGGCGGATAAAGTTGCAGGACCA
CTTCTGCGCTCGGCCCTTCCGGCTGGCTGGTTTATTGCTGATAAATCTGGAGCCGGTGAGCGTGGGTCTC
GCGGTATCATTGCAGCACTGGGGCCAGATGGTAAGCCCTCCCGTATCGTAGTTATCTACACGACGGGGAG
TCAGGCAACTATGGATGAACGAAATAGACAGATCGCTGAGATAGGTGCCTCACTGATTAAGCATTGGTAA
CTGTCAGACCAAGTTTACTCATATATACTTTAGATTGATTTAAAACTTCATTTTTAATTTAAAAGGATCT
AGGTGAAGATCCTTTTTGATAATCTCATGACCAAAATCCCTTAACGTGAGTTTTCGTTCCACTGAGCGTC
AGACCCCGTAGAAAAGATCAAAGGATCTTCTTGAGATCCTTTTTTTCTGCGCGTAATCTGCTGCTTGCAA
ACAAAAAAACCACCGCTACCAGCGGTGGTTTGTTTGCCGGATCAAGAGCTACCAACTCTTTTTCCGAAGG
TAACTGGCTTCAGCAGAGCGCAGATACCAAATACTGTCCTTCTAGTGTAGCCGTAGTTAGGCCACCACTT
CAAGAACTCTGTAGCACCGCCTACATACCTCGCTCTGCTAATCCTGTTACCAGTGGCTGCTGCCAGTGGC
GATAAGTCGTGTCTTACCGGGTTGGACTCAAGACGATAGTTACCGGATAAGGCGCAGCGGTCGGGCTGAA
CGGGGGGTTCGTGCACACAGCCCAGCTTGGAGCGAACGACCTACACCGAACTGAGATACCTACAGCGTGA
GCATTGAGAAAGCGCCACGCTTCCCGAAGGGAGAAAGGCGGACAGGTATCCGGTAAGCGGCAGGGTCGGA
ACAGGAGAGCGCACGAGGGAGCTTCCAGGGGGAAACGCCTGGTATCTTTATAGTCCTGTCGGGTTTCGCC
ACCTCTGACTTGAGCGTCGATTTTTGTGATGCTCGTCAGGGGGGCGGAGCCTATGGAAAAACGCCAGCAA
CGCGGCCTTTTTACGGTTCCTGGCCTTTTGCTGGCCTTTTGCTCACATGTTCTTTCCTGCGTTATCCCCT
GATTCTGTGGATAACCGTATTACCGCCTTTGAGTGAGCTGATACCGCTCGCCGCAGCCGAACGACCGAGC
GCAGCGAGTCAGTGAGCGAGGAAGCGGAAGAGCGCCCAATACGCAAACCGCCTCTCCCCGCGCGTTGGCC
GATTCATTAATGCAGGTTAACCTGGCTTATCGAAATTAATACGACTCACTATAGGGAGACCGGCAGATCC
GCGGCCGCATAGGCCACTAGTGGATCTGATATCATCGATGAATTCGAGCTCGTTTAAACCTCCTTACGCA
TCTGTGCGGTATTTCACACCGCATAGATCGGCAAGTGCACAAACAATACTTAAATAAATACTACTCAGTA
ATAACCTATTTCTTAGCATTTTTGACGAAATTTGCTATTTTGTTAGAGTCTTTTACACCATTTGTCTCCA
CACCTCCGCTTACATCAACACCAATAACGCCATTTAATCTAAGCGCATCACCAACATTTTCTGGCGTCAG
TCCACCAGCTAACATAAAATGTAAGCTTTCGGGGCTCTCTTGCCTTCCAACCCAGTCAGAAATCGAGTTC
CAATCCAAAAGTTCACCTGTCCCACCTGCTTCTGAATCAAACAAGGGAATAAACGAATGAGGTTTCTGTG
AAGCTGCACTGAGTAGTATGTTGCAGTCTTTTGGAAATACGAGTCTTTTAATAACTGGCAAACCGAGGAA
CTCTTGGTATTCTTGCCACGACTCATCTCCATGCAGTTGGACGATATCAATGCCGTAATCATTGACCAGA
GCCAAAACATCCTCCTTAGGTTGATTACGAAACACGCCAACCAAGTATTTCGGAGTGCCTGAACTATTTT
TATATGCTTTTACAAGACTTGAAATTTTCCTTGCAATAACCGGGTCAATTGTTCTCTTTCTATTGGGCAC
ACATATAATACCCAGCAAGTCAGCATCGGAATCTAGAGCACATTCTGCGGCCTCTGTGCTCTGCAAGCCG
CAAACTTTCACCAATGGACCAGAACTACCTGTGAAATTAATAACAGACATACTCCAAGCTGCCTTTGTGT
GCTTAATCACGTATACTCACGTGCTCAATAGTCACCAATGCCCTCCCTCTTGGCCCTCTCCTTTTCTTTT
TTCGACCGAATTAATTCTTAATCGGCAAAAAAAGAAAAGCTCCGGATCAAGATTGTACAGATCTGTAAAG
AGCCCCATTATCTTAGCCTAAAAAAACCTTCTCTTTGGAACTTTCAGTAATACGCTTAACTGCTCATTGC
TATATTGAAGTACGGATTAGAAGCCGCCGAGCGGGTGACAGCCCTCCGAAGGAAGACTCTCCTCCGTGCG
TCCTCGTCTTCACCGGTCGCGTTCCTGAAACGCAGATGTGCCTCGCGCCGCACTGCTCCGAACAATAAAG
ATTCTACAATACTAGCTTTTATGGTTATGAAGAGGAAAAATTGGCAGTAACCTGGCCCCACAAACCTTCA
AATGAACGAATCAAATTAACAACCATAGGATGATAATGCGATTAGTTTTTTAGCCTTATTTCTGGGGTAA
TTAATCAGCGAAGCGATGATTTTTGATCTATTAACAGATATATAAATGCAAAAACTGCATAACCACTTTA
ACTAATACTTTCAACATTTTCGGTTTGTATTACTTCTTATTCAAATGTAATAAAAGTATCAACAAAAAAT
TGTTAATATACCTCTATACTTTAACGTCAAGGAGAAAAAACCCGGATCTCAAAATGTCTTTAATTAACAT
CTTTTACCCATACGATGTTCCTGACTATGCGGGCTATCCGTATGACGTCCCGGACTATGCAGGATCCTAT
CCATATGACGTTCCAGATTACGCTGCTCAGTGCTGAGGCGCGCCACTTCTAAATAAGCGAATTTCTTATG
ATTTATGATTTTTATTATTAAATAAGTTATAAAAAAAATAAGTGTATACAAATTTTAAAGTGACTCTTAG
GTTTTAAAACGAAAATTCTTATTCTTGAGTAACTCTTTCCTGTAGGTCAGGTTGCTTTCTCAGGTATAGT
ATGAGGTCGCTCTTATTGACCACACCTCTACCGGCAGATCCGCTAGGGATAACAGGGTAATATAGATCCG
TCGACCTGCAGCGTACGAAGCTTCAGCTGGCGGCCGCGT
Features (pLannotate 1.2.2; 14 found; start..end, strand, type, name):
      1..19      -  promoter       SP6 promoter: promoter for bacteriophage SP6 RNA polymerase
     82..133     -  misc_feature   bom (fragment): basis of mobility region from pBR322
    235..270     -  CDS            rop (fragment): Rop protein, which maintains plasmids at low copy number; rop
    365..469     +  promoter       AmpR promoter: bla
    470..1330    +  CDS            AmpR: β-lactamase; bla; confers resistance to ampicillin, carbenicillin, and related antibiotics
   1501..2089    +  rep_origin     ori: high-copy-number ColE1/pMB1/pBR322/pUC origin of replication
   2272..2325    +  CDS            lacI (fragment): lac repressor; lacI; The lac repressor binds to the lac operator to inhibit transcription in E. coli. This inhibition can be relieved by adding lactose or isopropyl-β-D-thiogalactopyranoside (IPTG).
   2347..2365    +  promoter       T7 promoter: promoter for bacteriophage T7 RNA polymerase
   2440..2475    -  misc_feature   bom (fragment): basis of mobility region from pBR322
   2526..3200    -  CDS            TRP1: phosphoribosylanthranilate isomerase, required for tryptophan biosynthesis; S. cerevisiae TRP1; yeast auxotrophic marker
   3201..3348    -  promoter       TRP1 promoter: S. cerevisiae TRP1
   3443..3884    +  promoter       GAL1 promoter: S. cerevisiae GAL1; inducible promoter, regulated by Gal4
   3925..4014    +  CDS            3xHA: three tandem HA epitope tags
   4047..4234    +  terminator     ADH1 terminator: S. cerevisiae ADH1; transcription terminator for the S. cerevisiae alcohol dehydrogenase 1 (ADH1) gene
