[The description below was written by a language model from this plasmid's Addgene catalogue record and pLannotate feature annotations shown in this document.]
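Description:
pFA6a-TRP1-PGAL1-3HA is a yeast genomic-targeting template plasmid built on the pFA6a backbone. It belongs to a set of modules designed for PCR-based gene deletion and modification in Saccharomyces cerevisiae. It is propagated in E. coli through a high-copy ColE1/pUC-type origin and selected with ampicillin via the β-lactamase gene. The feature table shows no yeast origin of replication or centromere, which fits a plasmid that serves as a PCR template rather than as an episomal yeast vector. Small annotated fragments of bom, rop and lacI appear to be backbone remnants with no functional role. T7 and SP6 phage promoters flank the module and provide sequencing primer sites.

The roughly 1.7 kb module lies between BglII and PacI sites. It carries the S. cerevisiae TRP1 auxotrophic marker with its own promoter, placed in reverse orientation relative to the rest of the cassette so that it is transcribed divergently from the adjacent GAL1 promoter. The GAL1 promoter is regulated by Gal4 and is galactose-inducible. It is followed directly by three tandem HA epitope tags, and an ADH1 terminator sits downstream in the plasmid.

In typical use, the module is amplified with primers carrying short homology arms to a chromosomal locus and integrated by homologous recombination just upstream of a target open reading frame, with selection for tryptophan prototrophy in a trp1 host. This replaces the native promoter with GAL1 and fuses 3xHA to the N terminus of the encoded protein. The result is regulated overexpression or shut-off of the gene, with the product detectable through the HA epitope.
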