Addgene plasmid #41609: pFA6a-TRP1-PGAL1-3HA
Depositing lab: John Pringle. Depositing organization: University of North Carolina at Chapel Hill. Publication: Additional modules for versatile and economical PCR-based gene deletion and modification in Saccharomyces cerevisiae. Longtine MS, McKenzie A 3rd, Demarini DJ, Shah NG, Wach A, Brachat A, Philippsen P, Pringle JR. Yeast. 1998 Jul;14(10):953-61. 10.1002/(SICI)1097-0061(199807)14:10<953::AID-YEA293>3.0.CO;2-U PubMed 9717241.
Backbone
  Vector backbone: pFA6a
  Vector type: Yeast genomic targeting
  Selectable markers: TRP1
Growth in bacteria
  Bacterial resistance: Ampicillin, 100 μg/mL
  Growth temperature: 37°C
  Growth strain: DH5alpha
  Copy number: Unknown
Gene/Insert
  Gene/Insert name: GAL1 promoter (alt name: GAL1)
  Species: S. cerevisiae (budding yeast)
  Insert size (bp): 1678
  Entrez Gene: GAL1 (a.k.a. YBR020W)
  Tag / fusion protein: TRP1 reverse orientation (N terminal on insert); 3xHA (C terminal on insert); yeast ADH1 terminator (C terminal on insert)
  Cloning method: Restriction Enzyme; 5′ cloning site BglII (not destroyed); 3′ cloning site PacI (not destroyed)
  Sequencing primers: 5′ T7_promoter; 3′ Sp6_primer
Terms and licenses: Academic/Nonprofit Terms; Industry Terms: Not Available to Industry
How to cite: pFA6a-TRP1-PGAL1-3HA was a gift from John Pringle (Addgene plasmid # 41609 ; http://n2t.net/addgene:41609 ; RRID:Addgene_41609)
