>Addgene plasmid #41609 | pFA6a-TRP1-PGAL1-3HA | addgene partial sequence | sequence record 56479 | pHybLex_rev 5'-GAGTCACTTTAAAATTTGTATACAC-3'
TTATTTAATAATAAAAATCATAAATCATAAGAAATTCGCTTATTTAGAAGTGGCGCGCCTCAGCACTGAG
CAGCGTAATCTGGAACGTCATATGGATAGGATCCTGCATAGTCCGGGACGTCATAGGGATAGCCCGCATA
GTCAGGAACATCGTATGGGTAAAAGATGTTAATTAAAGACATTTTGAGATCCGGGTTTTTTCTCCTTGAC
GTTAAAGTATAGAGGTATATTAACAATTTTTTGTTGATACTTTTATTACATTTGAATAAGAAGTAATACA
AACCGAAAATGTTGAAAGTATTAGTTAAAGTGGTTATGCAGTTTTTGCATTTATATATCTGTTAATAGAT
CAAAAATCATCGCTTCGCTGATTAATTACCCCAGAAATAAGGCTAAAAAACTAATCGCATTATCATCCTA
TGGTTGTTAATTTGATTCGTTCATTTGAAGGTTTGTGGGGCCAGGTTACTGCCAATTTTTCCTCTTCATA
ACCATAAAAGCTAGTATTGTAGAATCTTTATTGTTCGGAGCAGTGCGGCGCGAGGCACATCTGCGTTTCA
GGAACGCGACCGGTGAAGACGAGGACGCACGGAGGAGAGTCTTCCTTCGGAGGGCTGTCACCCGCTCGGC
GGCTTCTAATCCGTACTTCAATATAGCAATGAGCAGTTAAGCGTATTACTGAAAGTTCCAAAGAGAAGGT
TTTTTTAGGCTAAGATAATGGGGCTCTTTACAGATCTGTACAATCTTGATCCGGAGCTTTTCTTTTTTTG
CCGATTAAGAATTAATTCGGTCGAAAAAAGAAAAGGAGAGGGCCAAGAGGGAGGGCATTGGTGACTATTG
AGCACGTGAGTATACGTGATTAAGCACACAAAGGCAGCTTGGAGTATGTCTG
