>Addgene plasmid #41609 | pFA6a-TRP1-PGAL1-3HA | addgene partial sequence | sequence record 56481 | T7 5'-TAATACGACTCACTATAGGG-3'
CGCATAGGCCACTAGTGGATCTGATATCATCGATGAATTCGAGCTCGTTTAAACCTCCTTACGCATCTGT
GCGGTATTTCACACCGCATAGATCGGCAAGTGCACAAACAATACTTAAATAAATACTACTCAGTAATAAC
CTATTTCTTAGCATTTTTGACGAAATTTGCTATTTTGTTAGAGTCTTTTACACCATTTGTCTCCACACCT
CCGCTTACATCAACACCAATAACGCCATTTAATCTAAGCGCATCACCAACATTTTCTGGCGTCAGTCCAC
CAGCTAACATAAAATGTAAGCTTTCGGGGCTCTCTTGCCTTCCAACCCAGTCAGAAATCGAGTTCCAATC
CAAAAGTTCACCTGTCCCACCTGCTTCTGAATCAAACAAGGGAATAAACGAATGAGGTTTCTGTGAAGCT
GCACTGAGTAGTATGTTGCAGTCTTTTGGAAATACGAGTCTTTTAATAACTGGCAAACCGAGGAACTCTT
GGTATTCTTGCCACGACTCATCTCCATGCAGTTGGACGATATCAATGCCGTAATCATTGACCAGAGCCAA
AACATCCTCCTTAGGTTGATTACGAAACACGCCAACCAAGTATTTCGGAGTGCCTGAACTATTTTTATAT
GCTTTTACAAGACTTGAAATTTTCCTTGCAATAACCGGGTCAATTGTTCTCTTTCTATTGGGCACACATA
TAATACCCAGCAAGTCAGCATCGGAATCTAGAGCACATTCTGCGGCCTCTGTGCTCTGCAAGCCGCAAAC
TTTCACCAATGGACCAGAACTACCTGTGAAATTAATAACAGACATACTCCAAGCTGCCTTTGTGTGCTTA
ATCACGTATACTCACGTGCTCAATAGTCACCAATGCCCTCCCTCTTGGCCCTCTCCTTTTCTTTTTTCGA
CCGAATTAATTCTTAATCGGCAAAAAAAGAAAAGCTCCGGATCAAGATTGTACAGATCTGTAAAGAGCC
